>Addgene plasmid #246705 | pcDNA3.1-Igκ SP-sRECK ΔCK-Fc | addgene full sequence | sequence record 495890 | Addgene NGS Result
TCAGGGTTATTGTCTCATGAGCGGATACATATTTGAATGTATTTAGAAAAATAAACAAATAGGGGTTCCG
CGCACATTTCCCCGAAAAGTGCCACCTGACGTCGACGGATCGGGAGATCTCCCGATCCCCTATGGTGCAC
TCTCAGTACAATCTGCTCTGATGCCGCATAGTTAAGCCAGTATCTGCTCCCTGCTTGTGTGTTGGAGGTC
GCTGAGTAGTGCGCGAGCAAAATTTAAGCTACAACAAGGCAAGGCTTGACCGACAATTGCATGAAGAATC
TGCTTAGGGTTAGGCGTTTTGCGCTGCTTCGCGATGTACGGGCCAGATATACGCGTTGACATTGATTATT
GACTAGTTATTAATAGTAATCAATTACGGGGTCATTAGTTCATAGCCCATATATGGAGTTCCGCGTTACA
TAACTTACGGTAAATGGCCCGCCTGGCTGACCGCCCAACGACCCCCGCCCATTGACGTCAATAATGACGT
ATGTTCCCATAGTAACGCCAATAGGGACTTTCCATTGACGTCAATGGGTGGAGTATTTACGGTAAACTGC
CCACTTGGCAGTACATCAAGTGTATCATATGCCAAGTACGCCCCCTATTGACGTCAATGACGGTAAATGG
CCCGCCTGGCATTATGCCCAGTACATGACCTTATGGGACTTTCCTACTTGGCAGTACATCTACGTATTAG
TCATCGCTATTACCATGGTGATGCGGTTTTGGCAGTACATCAATGGGCGTGGATAGCGGTTTGACTCACG
GGGATTTCCAAGTCTCCACCCCATTGACGTCAATGGGAGTTTGTTTTGGCACCAAAATCAACGGGACTTT
CCAAAATGTCGTAACAACTCCGCCCCATTGACGCAAATGGGCGGTAGGCGTGTACGGTGGGAGGTCTATA
TAAGCAGAGCTCTCTGGCTAACTAGAGAACCCACTGCTTACTGGCTTATCGAAATTAATACGACTCACTA
TAGGGAGACCCAAGCTGGCTAGCCACCATGGAGACAGACACACTCCTGCTATGGGTACTGCTGCTCTGGG
TTCCAGGTTCCACTGGTGACGCGGCCCAGCCGGCCGAGGTGGCAGGGGGCCTGGCTCCGGGCAGTGCGGG
TGCATTGTTAGCGGATGTCCGGGAACCTTGCCAGTTGGGCTGTAGAAACCTTACTTACTGTACTAATTTT
AACAACAGGCCAACAGAACTTTTCAGGAGTTGTAATGCACAGTCAGATCAAGGAGCCATGAATGACATGA
AGTTGTGGGAGAAAGGAAGCATAAAGATGCCATTTATCAATATACCTGTTCTTGATATTAAAAAGTGCCA
GCCAGAGATGTGGAAAGCAATAGCTTGTTCACTGCAGATTAAACCTTGTCATAGTAAATCTCGGGGAAGT
ATTATTTGCAAATCAGATTGTGTGGAGATTCTTAAAAAATGTGGAGACCAGAACAAATTCCCTGAAGACC
ACACAGCTGAAAGTATTTGTGAGCTTCTGTCACCTACAGATGATCTGAAGAATTGTATACCTTTGGATAC
ATACCTCAGGCCAAGTACTTTAGGTAACATTGTAGAAGAAGTGACTCATCCCTGTAACCCAAATCCTTGC
CCTGCCAATGAGCTCTGTGAAGTAAACCGAAAAGGATGTCCATCTGGAGATCCCTGTCTTCCATACTTTT
GTGTTCAAGGTTGCAAACTGGGAGAAGCTTCTGATTTCATTGTCCGTCAAGGGACACTAATCCAGGTGCC
ATCATCTGCAGGGGAAGTTGGTTGTTATAAAATCTGTTCATGTGGACAAAGTGGACTCTTAGAAAACTGT
ATGGAAATGCACTGTATAGACCTCCAGAAGTCTTGTATTGTTGGAGGAAAAAGAAAAAGTCATGGAACAT
CCTTTAGTATTGACTGCAATGTCTGTTCTTGTTTTGCTGGCAATTTGGTGTGCTCTACCCGCCTTTGCCT
CAGTGAGCACAGTTCAGAAGATGACCGTCGTACCTTCACAGGTCTGCCCTGTAACTGTGCAGATCAGTTT
GTCCCTGTATGTGGGCAGAATGGGCGCACTTACCCCAGTGCCTGCATTGCTCGCTGTGTGGGCCTCCAAG
ACCATCAGTTTGAGTTTGGATCATGCATGTCAAAGGATCCATGTAATCCTAATCCCTGCCAAAAAAACCA
AAGGTGCATACCCAAACCACAGGTCTGCCTGACGACTTTTGATAAATTTGGATGTAGCCAGTATGAGTGT
GTACCAAGACAGCTCGCGTGTGACCAGGTCCAAGATCCTGTTTGTGACACAGACCACATGGAGCACAACA
ATCTCTGCACTTTATACCAAAGAGGAAAAAGCCTCTCTTACAAAGGTCCCTGCCAGCCCTTTTGCAGAGC
AACCGAGCCCGTATGTGGGCACAATGGTGAGACCTACAGCAGTGTGTGTGCTGCCTACTCGGATCGCGTG
GCAGTCGATTACTATGGGGACTGCCAGGCCGTCGGAGTCCTCTCAGAGCACAGCTCCGTCGCCGAGTGTG
CTTCTGTCAAGTGTCCTTCGCTCTTGGCAGCTGGATGCAAACCCATCATCCCACCGGGTGCTTGTTGCCC
ATTATGTGCTGGGATGTTAAGAGTTTTATTTGACAAAGAAAAACTGGATACTATTGCTAAGGTAACAAAT
AAAAAGCCAATAACAGTTCTGGAAATACTTCAGAAAATCCGCATGCACGTGTCTGTCCCACAGTGTGATG
TGTTTGGATACTTCAGCATTGAATCAGAAATTGTGATCCTGATCATTCCCGTCGATCACTATCCAAAAGC
TCTGCAGATTGAAGCCTGCAATAAAGAAGCAGAGAAGATTGAGTCCCTTATCAACTCTGACAGCCCGACT
TTGGCGTCCCATGTCCCTCTCTCTGCCCTCATCATTTCCCAGGTACAGGTCTCCAGCAGTGTGCCATCGA
CTCGACTAGAGCCCAGAGGGCCCACAATCAAGCCCTGTCCTCCATGCAAATGCCCAGCACCTAACCTCTT
GGGTGGACCATCCGTCTTCATCTTCCCTCCAAAGATCAAGGATGTACTCATGATCTCCCTGAGCCCCATA
GTCACATGTGTGGTGGTGGATGTGAGCGAGGATGACCCAGATGTCCAGATCAGCTGGTTTGTGAACAACG
TGGAAGTACACACAGCTCAGACACAAACCCATAGAGAGGATTACAACAGTACTCTCCGGGTGGTCAGTGC
CCTCCCCATCCAGCACCAGGACTGGATGAGTGGCAAGGAGTTCAAATGCAAGGTCAACAACAAAGACCTC
CCAGCGCCCATCGAGAGAACCATCTCAAAACCCAAAGGGTCAGTAAGAGCTCCACAGGTATATGTCTTGC
CTCCACCAGAAGAAGAGATGACTAAGAAACAGGTCACTCTGACCTGCATGGTCACAGACTTCATGCCTGA
AGACATTTACGTGGAGTGGACCAACAACGGGAAAACAGAGCTAAACTACAAGAACACTGAACCAGTCCTG
GACTCTGATGGTTCTTACTTCATGTACAGCAAGCTGAGAGTGGAAAAGAAGAACTGGGTGGAAAGAAATA
GCTACTCCTGTTCAGTGGTCCACGAGGGTCTGCACAATCACCACACGACTAAGAGCTTCTCCCGGACTCC
GGGTAAATGACTCGAGTCTAGAGGGCCCGTTTAAACCCGCTGATCAGCCTCGACTGTGCCTTCTAGTTGC
CAGCCATCTGTTGTTTGCCCCTCCCCCGTGCCTTCCTTGACCCTGGAAGGTGCCACTCCCACTGTCCTTT
CCTAATAAAATGAGGAAATTGCATCGCATTGTCTGAGTAGGTGTCATTCTATTCTGGGGGGTGGGGTGGG
GCAGGACAGCAAGGGGGAGGATTGGGAAGACAATAGCAGGCATGCTGGGGATGCGGTGGGCTCTATGGCT
TCTGAGGCGGAAAGAACCAGCTGGGGCTCTAGGGGGTATCCCC
[124 nt withheld, positions 3964-4087]
C
[91 nt withheld, positions 4089-4179]
A
[49 nt withheld, positions 4181-4229]
CCTTTGACGTTGGAGTCCACGTTCTTT
[37 nt withheld, positions 4257-4293]
ACCCTATCTCGGTCTATTCTTTTGATTTATAAGGGATTTTGCCGATTTCGGCCTATTGGTTAAAAAATGA
GCTGATTTAACAAAAATTTAACGCGAATTAATTCTGTGGAATGTGTGTCAGTTAGGGTGTGGAAAGTCCC
CAGGCTCCCCAGCAGGCAGAAGTATGCAAAGCATGCATCTCAATTAGTCAGCAACCAGGTGTGGAAAGTC
CCCAGGCTCCCCAGCAGGCAGAAGTATGCAAAGCATGCATCTCAATTAGTCAGCAACCATAGTCCCGCCC
CTAACTCCGCCCATCCCGCCCCTAACTCCGCCCAGTTCCGCCCATTCTCCGCCCCATGGCTGACTAATTT
TTTTTATTTATGCAGAGGCCGAGGCCGCCTCTGCCTCTGAGCTATTCCAGAAGTAGTGAGGAGGCTTTTT
TGGAGGCCTAGGCTTTTGCAAAAAGCTCCCGGGAGCTTGTATATCCATTTTCGGATCTGATCAAGAGACA
GGATGAGGATCGTTTCGCATGATTGAACAAGATGGATTGCACGCAGGTTCTCCGGCCGCTTGGGTGGAGA
GGCTATTCGGCTATGACTGGGCACAACAGACAATCGGCTGCTCTGATGCCGCCGTGTTCCGGCTGTCAGC
GCAGGGGCGCCCGGTTCTTTTTGTCAAGACCGACCTGTCCGGTGCCCTGAATGAACTGCAGGACGAGGCA
GCGCGGCTATCGTGGCTGGCCACGACGGGCGTTCCTTGCGCAGCTGTGCTCGACGTTGTCACTGAAGCGG
GAAGGGACTGGCTGCTATTGGGCGAAGTGCCGGGGCAGGATCTCCTGTCATCTCACCTTGCTCCTGCCGA
GAAAGTATCCATCATGGCTGATGCAATGCGGCGGCTGCATACGCTTGATCCGGCTACCTGCCCATTCGAC
CACCAAGCGAAACATCGCATCGAGCGAGCACGTACTCGGATGGAAGCCGGTCTTGTCGATCAGGATGATC
TGGACGAAGAGCATCAGGGGCTCGCGCCAGCCGAACTGTTCGCCAGGCTCAAGGCGCGCATGCCCGACGG
CGAGGATCTCGTCGTGACCCATGGCGATGCCTGCTTGCCGAATATCATGGTGGAAAATGGCCGCTTTTCT
GGATTCATCGACTGTGGCCGGCTGGGTGTGGCGGACCGCTATCAGGACATAGCGTTGGCTACCCGTGATA
TTGCTGAAGAGCTTGGCGGCGAATGGGCTGACCGCTTCCTCGTGCTTTACGGTATCGCCGCTCCCGATTC
GCAGCGCATCGCCTTCTATCGCCTTCTTGACGAGTTCTTCTGAGCGGGACTCTGGGGTTCGAAATGACCG
ACCAAGCGACGCCCAACCTGCCATCACGAGATTTCGATTCCACCGCCGCCTTCTATGAAAGGTTGGGCTT
CGGAATCGTTTTCCGGGACGCCGGCTGGATGATCCTCCAGCGCGGGGATCTCATGCTGGAGTTCTTCGCC
CACCCCAACTTGTTTATTGCAGCTTATAATGGTTACAAATAAAGCAATAGCATCACAAATTTCACAAATA
AAGCATTTTTTTCACTGCATTCTAGTTGTGGTTTGTCCAAACTCATCAATGTATCTTATCATGTCTGTAT
ACCGTCGACCTCTAGCTAGAGCTTGGCGTAATCATGGTCATAGCTGTTTCCTGTGTGAAATTGTTATCCG
CTCACAATTCCACACAACATACGAGCCGGAAGCATAAAGTGTAAAGCCTGGGGTGCCTAATGAGTGAGCT
AACTCACATTAATTGCGTTGCGCTCACTGCCCGCTTTCCAGTCGGGAAACCTGTCGTGCCAGCTGCATTA
ATGAATCGGCCAACGCGCGGGGAGAGGCGGTTTGCGTATTGGGCGCTCTTCCGCTTCCTCGCTCACTGAC
TCGCTGCGCTCGGTCGTTCGGCTGCGGCGAGCGGTATCAGCTCACTCAAAGGCGGTAATACGGTTATCCA
CAGAATCAGGGGATAACGCAGGAAAGAACATGTGAGCAAAAGGCCAGCAAAAGGCCAGGAACCGTAAAAA
GGCCGCGTTGCTGGCGTTTTTCCATAGGCTCCGCCCCCCTGACGAGCATCACAAAAATCGACGCTCAAGT
CAGAGGTGGCGAAACCCGACAGGACTATAAAGATACCAGGCGTTTCCCCCTGGAAGCTCCCTCGTGCGCT
CTCCTGTTCCGACCCTGCCGCTTACCGGATACCTGTCCGCCTTTCTCCCTTCGGGAAGCGTGGCGCTTTC
TCATAGCTCACGCTGTAGGTATCTCAGTTCGGTGTAGGTCGTTCGCTCCAAGCTGGGCTGTGTGCACGAA
CCCCCCGTTCAGCCCGACCGCTGCGCCTTATCCGGTAACTATCGTCTTGAGTCCAACCCGGTAAGACACG
ACTTATCGCCACTGGCAGCAGCCACTGGTAACAGGATTAGCAGAGCGAGGTATGTAGGCGGTGCTACAGA
GTTCTTGAAGTGGTGGCCTAACTACGGCTACACTAGAAGAACAGTATTTGGTATCTGCGCTCTGCTGAAG
CCAGTTACCTTCGGAAAAAGAGTTGGTAGCTCTTGATCCGGCAAACAAACCACCGCTGGTAGCGGTGGTT
TTTTTGTTTGCAAGCAGCAGATTACGCGCAGAAAAAAAGGATCTCAAGAAGATCCTTTGATCTTTTCTAC
GGGGTCTGACGCTCAGTGGAACGAAAACTCACGTTAAGGGATTTTGGTCATGAGATTATCAAAAAGGATC
TTCACCTAGATCCTTTTAAATTAAAAATGAAGTTTTAAATCAATCTAAAGTATATATGAGTAAACTTGGT
CTGACAGTTACCAATGCTTAATCAGTGAGGCACCTATCTCAGCGATCTGTCTATTTCGTTCATCCATAGT
TGCCTGACTCCCCGTCGTGTAGATAACTACGATACGGGAGGGCTTACCATCTGGCCCCAGTGCTGCAATG
ATACCGCGAGACCCACGCTCACCGGCTCCAGATTTATCAGCAATAAACCAGCCAGCCGGAAGGGCCGAGC
GCAGAAGTGGTCCTGCAACTTTATCCGCCTCCATCCAGTCTATTAATTGTTGCCAGGAAGCTAGAGTAAG
TAGTTCGCCAGTTAATAGTTTGCGCAACGTTGTTGCCATTGCTACAGGCATCGTGGTGTCACGCTCGTCG
TTTGGTATGGCTTCATTCAGCTCCGGTTCCCAACGATCAAGGCGAGTTACATGATCCCCCATGTTGTGCA
AAAAAGCGGTTAGCTCCTTCGGTCCTCCGATCGTTGTCAGAAGTAAGTTGGCCGCAGTGTTATCACTCAT
GGTTATGGCAGCACTGCATAATTCTCTTACTGTCATGCCATCCGTAAGATGCTTTTCTGTGACTGGTGAG
TACTCAACCAAGTCATTCTGAGAATAGTGTATGCGGCGACCGAGTTGCTCTTGCCCGGCGTCAATACGGG
ATAATACCGCGCCACATAGCAGAACTTTAAAAGTGCTCATCATTGGAAAACGTTCTTCGGGGCGAAAACT
CTCAAGGATCTTACCGCTGTTGAGATCCAGTTCGATGTAACCCACTCGTGCACCCAACTGATCTTCAGCA
TCTTTTACTTTCACCAGCGTTTCTGGGTGAGCAAAAACAGGAAGGCAAAATGCCGCAAAAAAGGGAATAA
GGGCGACACGGAAATGTTGAATACTCATACTCTTCCTTTTTCAATATTATTGAAGCATTTA
Features (pLannotate 1.2.2; 22 found; start..end, strand, type, name):
    131..183     -  misc_feature   bom (fragment): basis of mobility region from pBR322
    338..717     +  enhancer       CMV enhancer: human cytomegalovirus immediate early enhancer
    718..921     +  promoter       CMV promoter: human cytomegalovirus (CMV) immediate early promoter
    917..950     +  LTR            5' LTR (truncated) (fragment): truncated 5' long terminal repeat (LTR) from HIV-1
    966..984     +  promoter       T7 promoter: promoter for bacteriophage T7 RNA polymerase
   1008..1070    +  sig_peptide    Igκ leader: leader sequence from mouse immunoglobulin κ light chain
   1128..2957    +  CDS            RECK (fragment): RECK_HUMAN - Also known as ST15 From Homo sapiens (Human).
   2952..3647    +  CDS            Fc tag: CH2 and CH3 domains of the mouse IgG2a heavy chain plus the hinge region
   3694..3918    +  polyA_signal   bGH poly(A) signal: bovine growth hormone polyadenylation signal
   3922..3943    +  promoter       SV40 promoter (fragment): SV40 enhancer and early promoter
   3964..4392    +  rep_origin     f1 ori (sequence partly withheld): f1 bacteriophage origin of replication; arrow indicates direction of (+) strand synthesis
   4406..4735    +  promoter       SV40 promoter: SV40 enhancer and early promoter
   4802..5593    +  CDS            neo: KKA2_KLEPN - Also known as kan, nptII. Experimental evidence at protein level: Swiss-Prot protein existence level 1. Resistance to kanamycin, neomycin, paromomycin, ribostamycin, butirosin and gentamicin B. From Klebsiella pneumoniae.
   5617..5775    +  CDS            ble (fragment): BLE_KLEPN - Experimental evidence at protein level: Swiss-Prot protein existence level 1. Binding protein with a strong affinity to the bleomycin family of antibiotics. Binds to CL990; an antimitotic-antibiotic compound. From Klebsiella pneumoniae.
   5770..5891    +  polyA_signal   SV40 poly(A) signal: SV40 polyadenylation signal
   5964..5980    -  protein_bind   lac operator: The lac repressor binds to the lac operator to inhibit transcription in E. coli. This inhibition can be relieved by adding lactose or isopropyl-β-D-thiogalactopyranoside (IPTG). lac repressor encoded by lacI
   5988..6018    -  promoter       lac promoter: promoter for the E. coli lac operon
   6033..6054    -  protein_bind   CAP binding site: CAP binding activates transcription in the presence of cAMP. E. coli catabolite activator protein
   6067..6159    -  CDS            lacI (fragment): lac repressor; lacI; The lac repressor binds to the lac operator to inhibit transcription in E. coli. This inhibition can be relieved by adding lactose or isopropyl-β-D-thiogalactopyranoside (IPTG).
   6342..6930    -  rep_origin     ori: high-copy-number ColE1/pMB1/pBR322/pUC origin of replication
   7101..7961    -  CDS            AmpR: β-lactamase; bla; confers resistance to ampicillin, carbenicillin, and related antibiotics
   7962..72      -  promoter       AmpR promoter (across the origin): bla
