[The description below was written by a language model from this plasmid's Addgene catalogue record and pLannotate feature annotations shown in this document.]
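Description:
pcDNA3.1-Igκ SP-sRECK ΔCK-Fc is a mammalian expression plasmid of about 8 kb built on the pcDNA3.1(+) backbone and designed to produce a secreted, Fc-tagged deletion variant of human RECK. In bacteria it is maintained at high copy from a ColE1/pUC-type origin and selected with ampicillin through the β-lactamase gene. An f1 origin is also present. For mammalian cells, an SV40 early promoter drives a neomycin phosphotransferase cassette ending in an SV40 poly(A) signal, which allows G418 selection of stable transfectants. Several short annotated fragments (bom, a truncated HIV-1 LTR match, ble, lacI and lac promoter/operator remnants) appear to be backbone residue or incidental sequence matches, not functional parts.

The expression cassette uses the CMV immediate-early enhancer and promoter and a bovine growth hormone polyadenylation signal, with a T7 promoter lying just upstream of the coding region. The open reading frame starts with the mouse immunoglobulin κ light-chain leader, which directs the protein into the secretory pathway. It continues with a RECK fragment and ends in a C-terminal mouse IgG2a Fc tag comprising the hinge, CH2 and CH3 domains. The RECK portion lacks amino acids 37–338, which the record describes as CC domains 1–5, and also lacks the GPI anchor signal. As a result, the normally membrane-tethered protein is released as a soluble fusion. The Fc moiety generally allows capture on protein A/G and detection with anti-mouse IgG reagents. The associated publication concerns the RECK–WNT7 receptor–ligand interaction, so this construct plausibly serves as a domain-deletion variant for mapping binding regions, although the record does not state the specific assays.
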