Addgene plasmid #246705: pcDNA3.1-Igκ SP-sRECK ΔCK-Fc
Purpose: Expression vector for secreted human RECK lacking CC domains 1-5, fused to mouse IgG2a Fc
Depositing lab: Calvin Kuo & Mario Vallon. Depositing organization: Stanford University. Publication: A RECK-WNT7 Receptor-Ligand Interaction Enables Isoform-Specific Regulation of Wnt Bioavailability. Vallon M, Yuki K, Nguyen TD, Chang J, Yuan J, Siepe D, Miao Y, Essler M, Noda M, Garcia KC, Kuo CJ. Cell Rep. 2018 Oct 9;25(2):339-349.e9. doi: 10.1016/j.celrep.2018.09.045. PubMed 30304675.
Backbone
  Vector backbone: pcDNA3.1(+)
  Vector type: Mammalian Expression
  Selectable markers: Neomycin (select with G418)
Growth in bacteria
  Bacterial resistance: Ampicillin, 100 μg/mL
  Growth temperature: 37°C
  Growth strain: DH5alpha
  Copy number: High Copy
Gene/Insert
  Gene/Insert name: RECK
  Species: H. sapiens (human)
  Mutation: Δaa 37-338, ΔGPI anchor signal
  Entrez Gene: RECK (a.k.a. ST15)
  Promoter: CMV
  Tag / fusion protein: mouse IgG2a Fc (C terminal on insert)
  Cloning method: Other
Terms and licenses: Academic/Nonprofit Terms; Industry Terms: Not Available to Industry
Depositor comments: Gene sourced from Incyte cDNA clone LIFESEQ4097514
How to cite: pcDNA3.1-Igκ SP-sRECK ΔCK-Fc was a gift from Calvin Kuo & Mario Vallon (Addgene plasmid # 246705 ; http://n2t.net/addgene:246705 ; RRID:Addgene_246705)
